>Addgene plasmid #153943 | pCsy3-VPR-Csy4 | addgene full sequence | sequence record 308571 | Addgene NGS Result
CCTGCAGGCAGCTGCGCGCTCGCTCGCTCACTGAGGCCGCCCGGGCGTCGGGCGACCTTTGGTCGCCCGG
CCTCAGTGAGCGAGCGAGCGCGCAGAGAGGGAGTGGCCAACTCCATCACTAGGGGTTCCTGCGGCCTCTA
GACTCGAGGCGTTGACATTGATTATTGACTAGTTATTAATAGTAATCAATTACGGGGTCATTAGTTCATA
GCCCATATATGGAGTTCCGCGTTACATAACTTACGGTAAATGGCCCGCCTGGCTGACCGCCCAACGACCC
CCGCCCATTGACGTCAATAATGACGTATGTTCCCATAGTAACGCCAATAGGGACTTTCCATTGACGTCAA
TGGGTGGAGTATTTACGGTAAACTGCCCACTTGGCAGTACATCAAGTGTATCATATGCCAAGTACGCCCC
CTATTGACGTCAATGACGGTAAATGGCCCGCCTGGCATTATGCCCAGTACATGACCTTATGGGACTTTCC
TACTTGGCAGTACATCTACGTATTAGTCATCGCTATTACCATGGTGATGCGGTTTTGGCAGTACATCAAT
GGGCGTGGATAGCGGTTTGACTCACGGGGATTTCCAAGTCTCCACCCCATTGACGTCAATGGGAGTTTGT
TTTGGCACCAAAATCAACGGGACTTTCCAAAATGTCGTAACAACTCCGCCCCATTGACGCAAATGGGCGG
TAGGCGTGTACGGTGGGAGGTCTATATAAGCAGAGCTCTCTGGCTAACTACCGGCGCGCCACCATGCCGA
AGAAGAAGAGGAAAGTTTCCAATGCATCCAAGCCAATACTGAGCACCGCTTCCGTCCTCGCCTTCGAACG
TAAGCTCGACCCTTCCGACGCCCTTATGAGCGCTGGCGCCTGGGCGCAACGCGACGCCTCGCAGGAATGG
CCGGCCGTGACCGTGCGCGAGAAGTCCGTACGCGGCACCATCTCCAACCGCCTCAAGACCAAGGACCGTG
ACCCGGCCAAGCTGGACGCCTCGATCCAGTCGCCCAACCTGCAGACGGTGGACGTGGCCAACCTGCCGAG
CGACGCCGACACCCTCAAGGTCCGCTTCACCCTCCGTGTGCTCGGCGGCGCCGGAACACCGTCTGCCTGC
AACGACGCGGCCTACCGTGACAAGCTGCTGCAAACGGTCGCCACCTACGTGAACGATCAGGGCTTCGCCG
AGCTGGCTCGTCGTTATGCGCACAACCTGGCCAACGCCCGCTTCCTGTGGCGCAACCGGGTGGGCGCGGA
AGCGGTGGAAGTCCGTATCAACCATATCCGCCAGGGCGAGGTGGCTCGCGCCTGGCGCTTCGACGCCCTG
GCCATCGGCTTGCGCGACTTCAAGGCCGACGCCGAACTGGACGCGCTCGCCGAACTGATCGCCAGCGGTC
TCTCAGGCAGTGGGCATGTCCTGCTCGAAGTGGTCGCCTTCGCCCGTATCGGCGACGGCCAGGAAGTCTT
CCCCTCCCAGGAACTGATCCTCGACAAAGGCGACAAGAAAGGCCAGAAGAGCAAGACCCTGTACAGCGTA
CGCGATGCCGCGGCCATCCACTCGCAGAAGATCGGCAATGCCCTGCGCACCATCGATACGTGGTATCCCG
ACGAAGATGGCCTCGGCCCCATCGCCGTGGAGCCCTACGGCTCCGTCACATCCCAGGGCAAAGCCTATCG
CCAGCCCAAGCAGAAGCTGGACTTCTATACGCTGCTCGACAACTGGGTACTGCGCGACGAGGCGCCCGCC
GTGGAGCAACAGCATTATGTGATCGCCAACCTGATCCGTGGCGGCGTGTTCGGTGAAGCCGAAGAGAAGA
CGCGTAGAGCTGACCCCAAGAAGAAGAGGAAGGTGGAGGCCAGCGGTTCCGGACGGGCTGACGCATTGGA
CGATTTTGATCTGGATATGCTGGGAAGTGACGCCCTCGATGATTTTGACCTTGACATGCTTGGTTCGGAT
GCCCTTGATGACTTTGACCTCGACATGCTCGGCAGTGACGCCCTTGATGATTTCGACCTGGACATGCTGA
TTAACTCTAGAAGCCAATACCTCCCAGACACAGACGACAGGCATAGGATTGAGGAAAAAAGAAAGAGGAC
GTATGAAACTTTCAAGAGCATAATGAAAAAAAGTCCGTTCTCTGGTCCTACAGACCCCAGGCCCCCACCT
AGACGAATCGCGGTTCCGAGCCGATCATCAGCGAGTGTTCCTAAGCCAGCTCCACAGCCCTATCCATTTA
CGTCTAGTCTGTCTACGATCAACTACGACGAGTTCCCCACTATGGTATTCCCGTCAGGCCAGATAAGCCA
AGCTAGTGCGTTGGCACCCGCACCCCCACAGGTGCTCCCACAAGCTCCCGCTCCTGCGCCAGCACCAGCT
ATGGTTAGTGCCCTCGCGCAAGCGCCTGCCCCGGTTCCTGTTCTCGCACCTGGGCCACCGCAGGCAGTTG
CACCGCCAGCGCCAAAGCCCACACAGGCAGGGGAAGGTACGTTGAGCGAAGCCCTTCTGCAACTCCAATT
TGACGATGAGGACCTCGGAGCACTTCTTGGCAATTCAACGGACCCCGCAGTATTTACTGATCTTGCCAGC
GTGGACAATTCCGAATTTCAACAGCTCCTGAACCAGGGAATCCCGGTGGCTCCCCATACGACAGAGCCCA
TGCTCATGGAGTACCCGGAGGCCATTACACGCCTTGTGACGGGCGCACAGCGACCCCCTGACCCGGCACC
GGCTCCCTTGGGGGCTCCTGGGCTTCCCAACGGGTTGCTGTCAGGCGACGAGGACTTTAGCTCAATCGCC
GACATGGATTTTAGCGCCCTGTTGGGTAGCGGAAGTGGTAGCCGCGACAGCCGGGAAGGCATGTTCCTTC
CGAAACCGGAAGCTGGTAGCGCCATAAGCGACGTATTTGAGGGTAGGGAGGTGTGTCAGCCTAAGCGGAT
TCGACCATTCCACCCCCCTGGCTCTCCTTGGGCAAATCGACCCCTCCCGGCGAGCCTTGCCCCTACGCCG
ACCGGACCCGTGCATGAGCCCGTCGGTAGCCTCACGCCAGCCCCCGTGCCGCAACCTCTCGACCCTGCTC
CGGCGGTTACGCCAGAAGCAAGCCACCTTTTGGAGGACCCGGACGAAGAAACAAGCCAGGCGGTAAAGGC
GCTCCGCGAAATGGCCGACACCGTGATACCCCAGAAGGAGGAAGCCGCCATTTGCGGCCAAATGGACCTT
TCCCACCCTCCACCACGCGGCCACCTGGACGAGCTGACGACCACCCTGGAAAGCATGACCGAGGATTTGA
ATCTGGACAGCCCGTTGACCCCCGAATTGAACGAAATCCTGGACACGTTCCTGAATGATGAGTGTTTGTT
GCACGCTATGCACATCAGCACCGGGTTTAGTATATTTGACACAAGTTTGTTTGGATCCTACCCATACGAT
GTTCCAGATTACGCTTACCCATACGATGTTCCAGATTACGCTTACCCATACGATGTTCCAGATTACGCTT
AAGAATTCCTAGAGCTCGCTGATCAGCCTCGACTGTGCCTTCTAGTTGCCAGCCATCTGTTGTTTGCCCC
TCCCCCGTGCCTTCCTTGACCCTGGAAGGTGCCACTCCCACTGTCCTTTCCTAATAAAATGAGGAAATTG
CATCGCATTGTCTGAGTAGGTGTCATTCTATTCTGGGGGGTGGGGTGGGGCAGGACAGCAAGGGGGAGGA
TTGGGAAGAGAATAGCAGGCATGCTGGGGAGGTACCGGGTAGGGGAGGCGCTTTTCCCAAGGCAGTCTGG
AGCATGCGCTTTAGCAGCCCCGCTGGGCACTTGGCGCTACACAAGTGGCCTCTGGCCTCGCACACATTCC
ACATCCACCGGTAGGCGCCAACCGGCTCCGTTCTTTGGTGGCCCCTTCGCGCCACCTTCTACTCCTCCCC
TAGTCAGGAAGTTCCCCCCCGCCCCGCAGCTCGCGTCGTGCAGGACGTGACAAATGGAAGTAGCACGTCT
CACTAGTCTCGTGCAGATGGACAGCACCGCTGAGCAATGGAAGCGGGTAGGCCTTTGGGGCAGCGGCCAA
TAGCAGCTTTGCTCCTTCGCTTTCTGGGCTCAGAGGCTGGGAAGGGGTGGGTCCGGGGGCGGGCTCAGGG
GCGGGCTCAGGGGCGGGGCGGGCGCCCGAAGGTCCTCCGGAGGCCCGGCATTCTGCACGCTTCAAAAGCG
CACGTCTGCCGCGCTGTTCTCCTCTTCCTCATCTCCGGGCCTTTCGACCTGCATCCCGCGGCCGCGCCAC
CATGCCAAAGAAGAAGCGGAAAGTCGACCACTATCTGGACATCAGACTGAGGCCCGATCCTGAGTTCCCT
CCCGCCCAGCTGATGAGCGTGCTGTTTGGCAAGCTGCATCAGGCTCTGGTCGCCCAAGGCGGAGACAGAA
TCGGCGTGTCCTTCCCCGACCTGGACGAGTCCCGGAGTCGCCTGGGCGAGCGGCTGAGAATCCACGCCAG
CGCAGACGATCTGCGCGCCCTGCTGGCCCGGCCTTGGCTGGAGGGCCTGCGGGATCATCTGCAGTTTGGC
GAGCCCGCCGTGGTGCCACACCCAACACCCTACCGCCAGGTGAGCCGCGTGCAGGCCAAGTCAAATCCCG
AGAGACTGCGGCGGAGGCTGATGAGGCGACATGATCTGAGCGAGGAGGAGGCCAGAAAGAGAATCCCCGA
CACAGTGGCCAGAGCCCTGGATCTGCCATTTGTGACCCTGCGGAGCCAGAGCACTGGCCAGCATTTCAGA
CTGTTCATCAGACACGGGCCCCTGCAGGTGACAGCCGAGGAGGGCGGATTTACATGCTATGGCCTGTCTA
AAGGCGGCTTCGTGCCCTGGTTCCAAGCTTGCGACTATAAGGACCACGACGGAGACTACAAGGATCATGA
TATTGATTACAAAGACGATGACGATAAGTAAGGGCCCGTGTAGGCTAGTCGAGCAGACATGATAAGATAC
ATTGATGAGTTTGGACAAACCACAACTAGAATGCAGTGAAAAAAATGCTTTATTTGTGAAATTTGTGATG
CTATTGCTTTATTTGTAACCATTATAAGCTGCAATAAACAAGTTGCAGGAACCCCTAGTGATGGAGTTGG
CCACTCCCTCTCTGCGCGCTCGCTCGCTCACTGAGGCCGGGCGACCAAAGGTCGCCCGACGCCCGGGCTT
TGCCCGGGCGGCCTCAGTGAGCGAGCGAGCGCGCAGCTGCCTGCAGGGGCGCCTGATGCGGTATTTTCTC
CTTACGCATCTGTGCGGTATTTCACACCGCATA
[95 nt withheld, positions 5284-5378]
T
[46 nt withheld, positions 5380-5425]
C
[141 nt withheld, positions 5427-5567]
CCTTTGACGTTGGAGTCCACGTTCTTT
[37 nt withheld, positions 5595-5631]
ACTCTATCTCGGGCTATTCTTTTGATTTATAAGGGATTTTGCCGATTTCGGTCTATTGGTTAAAAAATGA
GCTGATTTAACAAAAATTTAACGCGAATTTTAACAAAATATTAACGTTTACAATTTTATGGTGCACTCTC
AGTACAATCTGCTCTGATGCCGCATAGTTAAGCCAGCCCCGACACCCGCCAACACCCGCTGACGCGCCCT
GACGGGCTTGTCTGCTCCCGGCATCCGCTTACAGACAAGCTGTGACCGTCTCCGGGAGCTGCATGTGTCA
GAGGTTTTCACCGTCATCACCGAAACGCGCGAGACGAAAGGGCCTCGTGATACGCCTATTTTTATAGGTT
AATGTCATGATAATAATGGTTTCTTAGACGTCAGGTGGCACTTTTCGGGGAAATGTGCGCGGAACCCCTA
TTTGTTTATTTTTCTAAATACATTCAAATATGTATCCGCTCATGAGACAATAACCCTGATAAATGCTTCA
ATAATATTGAAAAAGGAAGAGTATGAGTATTCAACATTTCCGTGTCGCCCTTATTCCCTTTTTTGCGGCA
TTTTGCCTTCCTGTTTTTGCTCACCCAGAAACGCTGGTGAAAGTAAAAGATGCTGAAGATCAGTTGGGTG
CACGAGTGGGTTACATCGAACTGGATCTCAACAGCGGTAAGATCCTTGAGAGTTTTCGCCCCGAAGAACG
TTTTCCAATGATGAGCACTTTTAAAGTTCTGCTATGTGGCGCGGTATTATCCCGTATTGACGCCGGGCAA
GAGCAACTCGGTCGCCGCATACACTATTCTCAGAATGACTTGGTTGAGTACTCACCAGTCACAGAAAAGC
ATCTTACGGATGGCATGACAGTAAGAGAATTATGCAGTGCTGCCATAACCATGAGTGATAACACTGCGGC
CAACTTACTTCTGACAACGATCGGAGGACCGAAGGAGCTAACCGCTTTTTTGCACAACATGGGGGATCAT
GTAACTCGCCTTGATCGTTGGGAACCGGAGCTGAATGAAGCCATACCAAACGACGAGCGTGACACCACGA
TGCCTGTAGCAATGGCAACAACGTTGCGCAAACTATTAACTGGCGAACTACTTACTCTAGCTTCCCGGCA
ACAATTAATAGACTGGATGGAGGCGGATAAAGTTGCAGGACCACTTCTGCGCTCGGCCCTTCCGGCTGGC
TGGTTTATTGCTGATAAATCTGGAGCCGGTGAGCGTGGAAGCCGCGGTATCATTGCAGCACTGGGGCCAG
ATGGTAAGCCCTCCCGTATCGTAGTTATCTACACGACGGGGAGTCAGGCAACTATGGATGAACGAAATAG
ACAGATCGCTGAGATAGGTGCCTCACTGATTAAGCATTGGTAACTGTCAGACCAAGTTTACTCATATATA
CTTTAGATTGATTTAAAACTTCATTTTTAATTTAAAAGGATCTAGGTGAAGATCCTTTTTGATAATCTCA
TGACCAAAATCCCTTAACGTGAGTTTTCGTTCCACTGAGCGTCAGACCCCGTAGAAAAGATCAAAGGATC
TTCTTGAGATCCTTTTTTTCTGCGCGTAATCTGCTGCTTGCAAACAAAAAAACCACCGCTACCAGCGGTG
GTTTGTTTGCCGGATCAAGAGCTACCAACTCTTTTTCCGAAGGTAACTGGCTTCAGCAGAGCGCAGATAC
CAAATACTGTTCTTCTAGTGTAGCCGTAGTTAGGCCACCACTTCAAGAACTCTGTAGCACCGCCTACATA
CCTCGCTCTGCTAATCCTGTTACCAGTGGCTGCTGCCAGTGGCGATAAGTCGTGTCTTACCGGGTTGGAC
TCAAGACGATAGTTACCGGATAAGGCGCAGCGGTCGGGCTGAACGGGGGGTTCGTGCACACAGCCCAGCT
TGGAGCGAACGACCTACACCGAACTGAGATACCTACAGCGTGAGCTATGAGAAAGCGCCACGCTTCCCGA
AGGGAGAAAGGCGGACAGGTATCCGGTAAGCGGCAGGGTCGGAACAGGAGAGCGCACGAGGGAGCTTCCA
GGGGGAAACGCCTGGTATCTTTATAGTCCTGTCGGGTTTCGCCACCTCTGACTTGAGCGTCGATTTTTGT
GATGCTCGTCAGGGGGGCGGAGCCTATGGAAAAACGCCAGCAACGCGGCCTTTTTACGGTTCCTGGCCTT
TTGCTGGCCTTTTGCTCACATGT
Features (pLannotate 1.2.2; 23 found; start..end, strand, type, name):
     12..39      +  repeat_region  AAV2 ITR (fragment): inverted terminal repeat of adeno-associated virus serotype 2 inverted
     68..95      +  repeat_region  AAV2 ITR (fragment): inverted terminal repeat of adeno-associated virus serotype 2 inverted
    154..533     +  enhancer       CMV enhancer: human cytomegalovirus immediate early enhancer
    534..737     +  promoter       CMV promoter: human cytomegalovirus (CMV) immediate early promoter
    797..1819    +  CDS            csy3: CSY3_PSEAB - Also known as csy1-3. Experimental evidence at protein level: Swiss-Prot protein existence level 1. CRISPR (clustered regularly interspaced short palindromic repeat) is an adaptive immune system that provides protection against mobile genetic elements (viruses, transposable elements and conjugative plasmids). CRISPR clusters contain sequences complementary to antecedent mobile elements and target invading nucleic acids. CRISPR clusters are transcribed and processed into CRISPR RNA (crRNA). Cas3 and Cascade participate in CRISPR interference, the third stage of CRISPR immunity (Pot
   2000..2016    +  CDS            VP96 (fragment): 6 tandem repeats of the minimal activation domain of herpes simplex virus VP16 (Cheng et al., 2013)
   2045..2824    +  CDS            RELA (fragment): TF65_HUMAN - Also known as NFKB3. Experimental evidence at protein level: Swiss-Prot protein existence level 1. NF-kappa-B is a pleiotropic transcription factor present in almost all cell types and is the endpoint of a series of signal transduction events that are initiated by a vast array of stimuli related to many biological processes such as inflammation, immunity, differentiation, cell growth, tumorigenesis and apoptosis. NF-kappa-B is a homo- or heterodimeric complex formed by the Rel-like domain- containing proteins RELA/p65, RELB, NFKB1/p105, NFKB1/p50, REL and NFKB2/p52. The heterodime
   2837..3412    +  CDS            RTA_EBVB9 (fragment): Experimental evidence at protein level: Swiss-Prot protein existence level 1. Immediate-early transcription factor that controls the initiation of viral lytic gene expression and lytic reactivation from latency. Triggers lytic replication, and initiates a cellular senescence program in epithelial cells. Upregulates human DCR3/TNFRSF6B by directly binding to its receptor. From Epstein-Barr virus (strain B95-8) (HHV-4) (Human herpesvirus 4).
   3419..3435    +  CDS            3xHA (fragment): three tandem HA epitope tags
   3446..3462    +  CDS            3xHA (fragment): three tandem HA epitope tags
   3473..3501    +  CDS            3xHA (fragment): three tandem HA epitope tags
   3533..3644    +  polyA_signal   bGH poly(A) signal: bovine growth hormone polyadenylation signal
   3747..4246    +  promoter       PGK promoter: mouse phosphoglycerate kinase 1 promoter
   4296..4853    +  CDS            cas6f: CAS6_PSEAB - Also known as csy4. Experimental evidence at protein level: Swiss-Prot protein existence level 1. CRISPR (clustered regularly interspaced short palindromic repeat) is an adaptive immune system that provides protection against mobile genetic elements (viruses, transposable elements and conjugative plasmids). CRISPR clusters contain sequences complementary to antecedent mobile elements and target invading nucleic acids. CRISPR clusters are transcribed and processed into CRISPR RNA (crRNA). Processes pre-crRNA into individual crRNA units. Absolutely required for crRNA production or s
   4963..5084    -  polyA_signal   SV40 poly(A) signal: SV40 polyadenylation signal
   5087..5227    +  repeat_region  AAV2 ITR: inverted terminal repeat of adeno-associated virus serotype 2 inverted
   5232..5283    -  misc_feature   bom (fragment): basis of mobility region from pBR322
   5302..5757    +  rep_origin     f1 ori (sequence partly withheld): f1 bacteriophage origin of replication; arrow indicates direction of (+) strand synthesis
   5758..5807    -  misc_feature   bom (fragment): basis of mobility region from pBR322
   5909..5944    -  CDS            rop (fragment): Rop protein, which maintains plasmids at low copy number; rop
   6039..6143    +  promoter       AmpR promoter: bla
   6144..7004    +  CDS            AmpR: β-lactamase; bla; confers resistance to ampicillin, carbenicillin, and related antibiotics
   7175..7763    +  rep_origin     ori: high-copy-number ColE1/pMB1/pBR322/pUC origin of replication
