[The description below was written by a language model from this plasmid's Addgene catalogue record and pLannotate feature annotations shown in this document.]
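Description:
pCsy3-VPR-Csy4 is a mammalian expression plasmid built on the px601 AAV-type backbone that supplies two protein components of the Pseudomonas aeruginosa type I-F CRISPR Cascade complex (PaeCascade). It is maintained in bacteria through a high-copy ColE1/pUC-type origin and selected with ampicillin via the β-lactamase gene. An f1 phage origin is also present. AAV2 inverted terminal repeats flank the expression region, although the upstream repeat is annotated only as short fragments while the downstream one is detected as a full element. The record lists AAV as a vector type but describes the purpose simply as expression in mammalian cells.

The payload consists of two independent expression cassettes in the same orientation. In the first, the CMV enhancer and immediate early promoter drive Csy3, the Cascade subunit, fused at its C-terminus to the tripartite VPR activator. VPR appears in the annotation as a VP16-derived repeat fragment followed by portions of human RELA (p65) and Epstein-Barr virus Rta. The fusion ends with HA epitope tags for detection, and the cassette is terminated by the bGH polyadenylation signal. The second cassette uses the mouse PGK promoter to express Csy4 (Cas6f), the endoribonuclease that processes pre-crRNA into mature crRNA units, and is followed by an SV40 polyadenylation signal. The catalogue entry names only CMV as the promoter, so the PGK-driven arrangement comes from the feature table.

The plasmid carries no crRNA array or other Cascade subunits in the annotated features, so it would presumably be used with companion constructs. Its intended use is to repurpose the type I-F system as a programmable transcriptional activator in human cells.
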