Addgene plasmid #153943: pCsy3-VPR-Csy4
Purpose: Expresses type I-F P. aeruginosa cascade (PaeCascade) proteins Csy3-VPR and Csy4 in mammalian cells
Depositing lab: Zhou Songyang. Depositing organization: Sun Yat-Sen University. Publication: Repurposing type I-F CRISPR-Cas system as a transcriptional activation tool in human cells. Chen Y, Liu J, Zhi S, Zheng Q, Ma W, Huang J, Liu Y, Liu D, Liang P, Songyang Z. Nat Commun. 2020 Jun 19;11(1):3136. doi: 10.1038/s41467-020-16880-8. PubMed 32561716.
Backbone
  Vector backbone: px601
  Backbone size w/o insert (bp): 3178
  Vector type: Mammalian Expression, AAV, CRISPR
Growth in bacteria
  Bacterial resistance: Ampicillin, 100 μg/mL
  Growth temperature: 37°C
  Growth strain: NEB Stable
  Copy number: High Copy
Gene/Insert
  Gene/Insert name: Csy3-VPR, Csy4
  Species: Synthetic; Pseudomonas aeruginosa
  Insert size (bp): 2739
  Promoter: CMV
  Cloning method: Restriction Enzyme; 5′ cloning site Unknown (unknown if destroyed)
  Sequencing primers: 5′ CGCAAATGGGCGGTAGGCGTG; 3′ TCCAAACTCATCAATGTATC
Terms and licenses: Academic/Nonprofit Terms; Industry Terms: Not Available to Industry
How to cite: pCsy3-VPR-Csy4 was a gift from Zhou Songyang (Addgene plasmid # 153943 ; http://n2t.net/addgene:153943 ; RRID:Addgene_153943)
